Addgene plasmid #63291: pFusX2-9
Purpose: Encodes RVD positions 4-6 in TALEN assembly
Depositing lab: Stephen Ekker. Depositing organization: Mayo Foundation for Medical Education and Research. Publication: FusX: A rapid one-step TALE assembly system for genome science. Ma AC, McNulty MS, Tanya PL, Jarryd CM, Martinez-Galvez G, Argue DP, Lee HB, Urban MD, Bullard CE, Blackburn PR, Man TK, Clark KJ, Ekker SC. Hum Gene Ther. 2016 Jun;27(6):451-63. doi: 10.1089/hum.2015.172 PubMed 26854857.
Backbone
  Vector backbone: FusX2
  Backbone size w/o insert (bp): 3006
  Vector type: TALEN
Growth in bacteria
  Bacterial resistance: Spectinomycin, 50 μg/mL
  Growth temperature: 37°C
  Growth strain: DH5alpha
  Copy number: High Copy
Gene/Insert
  Gene/Insert name: NI NN NI (alt name: X2_AGA)
  Species: Synthetic
  Mutation: none
  Cloning method: Restriction Enzyme; 5′ cloning site BsaI (destroyed during cloning); 3′ cloning site BsaI (destroyed during cloning)
  Sequencing primers: 5′ pCR8_F1; 3′ pCR8_R1
Terms and licenses: Academic/Nonprofit Terms; Industry Terms: Not Available to Industry
How to cite: pFusX2-9 was a gift from Stephen Ekker (Addgene plasmid # 63291 ; http://n2t.net/addgene:63291 ; RRID:Addgene_63291)
