[The description below was written by a language model from this plasmid's Addgene catalogue record.]
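Description:
pFusX2-9 is a bacterial library plasmid from the FusX TALE assembly system, a set of pre-built intermediates designed to let custom TALE arrays be put together in a single step. It is built on the FusX2 backbone (about 3 kb without insert), is classed as a TALEN-type vector, and is maintained as a high-copy plasmid in standard E. coli cloning strains under spectinomycin selection. The record does not name the origin of replication or list any other backbone features, and no feature table is provided. The listed sequencing primers are of the pCR8 type, which hints at a pCR8-like backbone, but the record does not say so explicitly.

The insert is a synthetic trimer of TALE repeat units carrying the repeat-variable diresidues NI, NN and NI, with the alternative name X2_AGA. Under the usual TALE code NI recognises adenine and NN recognises guanine, so this module specifies the triplet A-G-A. As a member of the "X2" series it supplies positions 4 to 6 of the repeat array in the final TALE DNA-binding domain. The trimer was cloned through BsaI sites that were destroyed in the process, consistent with Golden Gate-style assembly using type IIS enzymes that cut outside their recognition sequence and leave defined overhangs.

In use, this plasmid would be chosen from the library when positions 4 to 6 of a target site read AGA. It is then combined with the modules for the other positions and a receiver vector to build a full TALEN or other TALE fusion for genome editing. It has no recorded expression elements and serves as a building block rather than a functional effector.
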