>Addgene plasmid #63291 | pFusX2-9 | depositor partial sequence | sequence record 105100 | pFusX2_AGA
AGTCTTAAGCGTCTCCCTGACCCCGGACCAAGTGGTGGCTATCGCCAGCAACATTGGCGGCAAGCAAGCG
CTCGAAACGGTGCAGCGGCTGTTGCCGGTGCTGTGCCAGGACCATGGCCTGACCCCGGACCAAGTGGTGG
CTATCGCCAGCAACAATGGCGGCAAGCAAGCGCTCGAAACGGTGCAGCGGCTGTTGCCGGTGCTGTGCCA
GGACCATGGCCTGACCCCGGACCAAGTGGTGGCTATCGCCAGCAACATTGGCGGCAAGCAAGCGCTCGAA
ACGGTGCAGCGGCTGTTGCCGGTGCTGTGCCAGGACCATGGCGAGACGTC
