>Addgene plasmid #63291 | pFusX2-9 | depositor partial sequence | sequence record 105101 | FusX2
CGTCTCCCTGACCCCGGACCAAGTGGTGGCTATCGAGACCGGCGCCGCTACGGGCGCGTCCCATTCGCCA
TTCAGGCTGCGCAACTGTTGGGAAGGGCGATCGGTGCGGGCTCTTCGCTATTACGCCAGCTGGCGAAAGG
GGGATGTGCTGCAAGGCGATTAAGTTGGGAACGCCAGGGTTTTCCCAGTCACGACGTTGTAAAACGACGG
CCAGTGAGCGCGCGTAATCGACTCACTATAGGGCGAATTGGGTACCGGGCCCCCCCTCGAGGTCCTCCAG
CTTTTGTTCCCTTTAGTGAGGGTTAATTGCGCGCTTGGCGTAATCATGGTCATAGCTGTTTCCTGTGTGA
AATTGTTATCCGCTCACAATTCCACACAACATACGAGCCGGAAGCATAAAGTGTAAAGCCTGGGGTGCCT
AATGAGTGAGCTAACTCACATTAATTGCGTTGCGCTCACTGCCCGCTTTCCACCGGTGGTCTCTGGCGGC
AAGCAAGCGCTCGAAACGGTGCAGCGGCTGTTGCCGGTGCTGTGCCAGGACCATGGCGAGACGTCTAGAC
CAGCCAGGACAGAAATGCCTCGACTTCGCTGCTACCCAAGGTTGCCGGGTGACGCACACCGTGGAAACGG
ATGAAGGCACGAACCCAGTGGACATAAGCCTGTTCGGTTCGTAAGCTGTAATGCAAGTAGCGTATGCGCT
CACGCAACTGGTCCAGAACCTTGACCGAACGCAGCGGTGGTAACGGCGCAGTGGCGGTTTTCATGGCTTG
TTATGACTGTTTTTTTGGGGTACAGTCTATGCCTCGGGCATCCAAGCAGCAAGCGCGTTACGCCGTGGGT
CGATGTTTGATGTTATGGAGCAGCAACGATGTTACGCAGCAGGGCAGTCGCCCTAAAACAAAGTTAAACA
TTATGAGGGAAGCGGTGATCGCCGAAGTATCGACTCAACTATCAGAGGTAGTTGGCGTCATCGAGCGCCA
TCTCGAACCGACGTTGCTGGCCGTACATTTGTACGGCTCCGCAGTGGATGGCGGCCTGAAGCCACACAGT
GATATTGATTTGCTGGTTACGGTGACCGTAAGGCTTGATGAAACAACGCGGCGAGCTTTGATCAACGACC
TTTTGGAAACTTCGGCTTCCCCTGGAGAGAGCGAGATTCTCCGCGCTGTAGAAGTCACCATTGTTGTGCA
CGACGACATCATTCCGTGGCGTTATCCAGCTAAGCGCGAACTGCAATTTGGAGAATGGCAGCGCAATGAC
ATTCTTGCAGGTATCTTCGAGCCAGCCACGATCGACATTGATCTGGCTATCTTGCTGACAAAAGCAAGAG
AACATAGCGTTGCCTTGGTAGGTCCAGCGGCGGAGGAACTCTTTGATCCGGTTCCTGAACAGGATCTATT
TGAGGCGCTAAATGAAACCTTAACGCTATGGAACTCGCCGCCCGACTGGGCTGGCGATGAGCGAAATGTA
GTGCTTACGTTGTCCCGCATTTGGTACAGCGCAGTAACCGGCAAAATCGCGCCGAAGGATGTCGCTGCCG
ACTGGGCAATGGAGCGCCTGCCGGCCCAGTATCAGCCCGTCATACTTGAAGCTAGACAGGCTTATCTTGG
ACAAGAAGAAGATCGCTTGGCCTCGCGCGCAGATCAGTTGGAAGAATTTGTCCACTACGTGAAAGGCGAG
ATCACCAAGGTAGTCGGCAAATAACCCTCGAGCCACCCATGACCAAAATCCCTTAACGTGAGTTACGCGT
CGTTCCACTGAGCGTCAGACCCCGTAGAAAAGATCAAAGGATCTTCTTGAGATCCTTTTTTTCTGCGCGT
AATCTGCTGCTTGCAAACAAAAAAACCACCGCTACCAGCGGTGGTTTGTTTGCCGGATCAAGAGCTACCA
ACTCTTTTTCCGAAGGTAACTGGCTTCAGCAGAGCGCAGATACCAAATACTGTCCTTCTAGTGTAGCCGT
AGTTAGGCCACCACTTCAAGAACTCTGTAGCACCGCCTACATACCTCGCTCTGCTAATCCTGTTACCAGT
GGCTGCTGCCAGTGGCGATAAGTCGTGTCTTACCGGGTTGGACTCAAGACGATAGTTACCGGATAAGGCG
CAGCGGTCGGGCTGAACGGGGGGTTCGTGCACACAGCCCAGCTTGGAGCGAACGACCTACACCGAACTGA
GATACCTACAGCGTGAGCATTGAGAAAGCGCCACGCTTCCCGAAGGGAGAAAGGCGGACAGGTATCCGGT
AAGCGGCAGGGTCGGAACAGGAGAGCGCACGAGGGAGCTTCCAGGGGGAAACGCCTGGTATCTTTATAGT
CCTGTCGGGTTTCGCCACCTCTGACTTGAGCGTCGATTTTTGTGATGCTCGTCAGGGGGGCGGAGCCTAT
GGAAAAACGCCAGCAACGCGGCCTTTTTACGGTTCCTGGCCTTTTGCTGGCCTTTTGCTCACATGTTCTT
TCCTGCGTTATCCCCTGATTCTGTGGATAACCGTATTACCGCCTTTGAGTGAGCTGATACCGCTCGCCGC
AGCCGAACGACCGAGCGCAGCGAGTCAGTGAGCGAGGAAGCGGAAGAGCGCCCAATACGCAAACCGCCTC
TCCCCGCGCGTTGGCCGATTCATTAATGCAGCTGGCACGACAGGTTTCCCGACTGGAAAGCGGGCAGTGA
GCGCAACGCAATTAATACGCGTACCGCTAGCCAGGAAGAGTTTGTAGAAACGCAAAAAGGCCATCCGTCA
GGATGGCCTTCTGCTTAGTTTGATGCCTGGCAGTTTATGGCGGGCGTCCTGCCCGCCACCCTCCGGGCCG
TTGCTTCACAACGTTCAAATCCGCTCCCGGCGGATTTGTCCTACTCAGGAGAGCGTTCACCGACAAACAA
CAGATAAAACGAAAGGCCCAGTCTTCCGACTGAGCCTTTCGTTTTATTTGATGCCTGGCAGTTCCCTACT
CTCGCGTTAACGCTAGCATGGATGTTTTCCCAGTCACGACGTTGTAAAACGACGGCCAGTCTTAAG
