>Addgene plasmid #63291 | pFusX2-9 | addgene partial sequence | sequence record 111098 | pCR8_R1 5'-cgaaccgaacaggcttatgt-3'
CGTCACCCGGCAACCTTGGGTAGCAGCGAAGTCGAGGCATTTCTGTCCTGGCTGGTCTAGACGTCTCGCC
ATGGTCCTGGCACAGCACCGGCAACAGCCGCTGCACCGTTTCGAGCGCTTGCTTGCCGCCAATGTTGCTG
GCGATAGCCACCACTTGGTCCGGGGTCAGGCCATGGTCCTGGCACAGCACCGGCAACAGCCGCTGCACCG
TTTCGAGCGCTTGCTTGCCGCCATTGTTGCTGGCGATAGCCACCACTTGGTCCGGGGTCAGGCCATGGTC
CTGGCACAGCACCGGCAACAGCCGCTGCACCGTTTCGAGCGCTTGCTTGCCGCCAATGTTGCTGGCGATA
GCCACCACTTGGTCCGGGGTCAGGGAGACGCTTAAGACTGGCCGTCGTTTTACAACGTCGTGACTGGGAA
AACATCCATGCTAGCGTTAACGCGAGAGTAGGGAACTGCCAGGCATCAAATAAAACGAAAGGCTCAGTCG
GAAGACTGGGCCTTTCGTTTTATCTGTTGTTTGTCGGTGAACGCTCTCCTGAGTAGGACAAATCCGCCGG
GAGCGGATTTGAACGTTGTGAAGCAACGGCCCGGAAGGGTGGCGGGCAGGACGCCCGCCATAAAC
